>Addgene plasmid #87816 | pcDNA3.1 Makona EBOV B6 | addgene full sequence | sequence record 190725 | Addgene NGS Result
AGTCAGCCATGGGGCGGAGAATGGGCGGAACTGGGCGGAGTTAGGGGCGGGATGGGCGGAGTTAGGGGCG
GGACTATGGTTGCTGACTAATTGAGATGCATGCTTTGCATACTTCTGCCTGCTGGGGAGCCTGGGGACTT
TCCACACCTGGTTGCTGACTAATTGAGATGCATGCTTTGCATACTTCTGCCTGCTGGGGAGCCTGGGGAC
TTTCCACACCCTAACTGACACACATTCCACAGAATTAATTCGCGTTAAATTTTTGTTAAATCAGCTCATT
TTTTAACCAATAGGCCGAAATCGGCAAAATCCCTTATAAATCAAAAGAATAGACCGAGATAGGGT
[37 nt withheld, positions 346-382]
AAAGAACGTGGACTCCAACGTCAAAGG
[49 nt withheld, positions 410-458]
T
[91 nt withheld, positions 460-550]
G
[124 nt withheld, positions 552-675]
GGGGATACCCCCTAGAGCCCCAGCTGGTTCTTTCCGCCTCAGAAGCCATAGAGCCCACCGCATCCCCAGC
ATGCCTGCTATTGTCTTCCCAATCCTCCCCCTTGCTGTCCTGCCCCACCCCACCCCCCAGAATAGAATGA
CACCTACTCAGACAATGCGATGCAATTTCCTCATTTTATTAGGAAAGGACAGTGGGAGTGGCACCTTCCA
GGGTCAAGGAAGGCACGGGGGAGGGGCAAACAACAGATGGCTGGCAACTAGAAGGCACAGTCGAGGCTGA
TCAGCGGGTTTAAACGGGCCCTCTAGACTCGAGTCAGAACACGAACTTGCAGATGCAGAACAGGGCGATC
ACGGCAATGATCACGCCGGTCACTCCAATGCCGGCAGGAATCCACTGCCGCCAGCCTGTCCACCAGTTGT
CATTGTCGCCCTGGTCGGGCAGGGTCTTGTCCACAAAGTCGTGGATGATCTGGTCGATCTTGTCGGTGAT
ATTCTTGGTCCAGTCGTGGGGCTCGATGCAGCAGTCAGGGCCCAGAATGTGACAGGTGCCGCCCCAGCGC
TGCAGCAGGAAGTCGATAGCCTTTCTGTTCAGGATGGAGAAGGTCCTCAGCTCGGTGGTGGCTCTCAGGA
ACAGCTGCAGGGCCTGTGTGGTTTCGTTGGCCAGCTGCCTCAGTCCGCAGATCAGGCCGTCCTGGTTGTG
CATCAGTCCCTCGGTGTAGATGCCCTCGGCGGCAGGGCCAAAGTAAGGGATCCAGGCCAGTCCGATAGCA
GCGCCCTCATCCTGGGTGGTCCAGTAGTGCAGGTTGGGGTTGCACTTGGGCTGGGCGTTCACGATCACTT
CCCGTCTGGTTCTTCTCCCCCCGGTAATCAGGCCGGCCACGCCGGCGATTGTGTTGGTGATCAGGCCCAG
CTTGCCAGAGCTGGCGCTTTCCTCGCCGGTATCCTGGTGATGGGTGTTGTTGTTGCCGGCTGTCTCAGAG
TAGTTCTGGGGGCTTGTGGTGGTGGCCAGATCCAGGCTGTCGGCGCTCTTGCTGGTGTTGGTGTTCTCGG
CCTTCAGAGGTCCGGCAGCAGTTGTGGCTGGAGGGGTATCGCTGGCGGTGCTATCGTTGTCGGCCCTTCT
GTGGTGCTGGCCCACTTGTGTGGCCTCGCTGATGTCCAGCTTGTACACGGGGGTGTTGTGGGTGGAGTTA
TCAGGGCCGGTCTTGGTGGTGGGGGGCTGAGGGCTGGTGGAGATTGTGGCCAGGGTGGTCAGGTGGGACA
CAGCGGCCTTTCTTCCCTGGCTGTGCACCTGCACCATGGCGCTGCTGTTCTCGCTGGCCATGATCTTGTG
GTCCTCATTGGTGGTGTTTGTCTCGGGGTCGCTGCTGGTTCTGGCGGGGCTCTGTCCGCTGATGTTCTTG
GGGCCGTTGGACACGGCGGTGAAGCTCAGTTCCTCGCTTCTGATCTTCCGGGTCAGGTTCTTCTTTGTCT
CCCAGAAGGCCCACTCTCCGATTGTGGTATCGATCTCGGGGTTCACTTTCCAGATCAGCTTGCCGGTGGT
GTTGCTCCGCTTGCCGCTGGCGTAGATTGTCTCGTTCAGCTGCAGCAGAAACTGGGGGGTGAACCGGCTT
TCCAGCTGCACGTAGGTCGAGTTGTCCACCTCGAACAGGTACTCTGTCTCGTTGGTGCCGAAGCCGGTGG
CCTGGTATCTGATGGTGGTGCTGTAGTAGCCGCTGCTGGGATCCTCTGTGGCATTCACAAGCTCGCGCAG
GGGGTGGCTGCTGAAGAAGTCCTTCTTGGCCTGAGGCAGGATCAGAAAGGCCACCACGCCCTCGGCAAAG
GTGGTGCCTCTGTAGATCACGGTGGAGGCCAGCCGGTCGTACAGGAAAAAGGCGCCCTCTTTGTGAAAGG
CGAAATCGCCAGCGCAGGGGCCTGTGCCGGACACCTTGTGCACGTATCTGCACCGGGGGAAGCCTCTGAT
GCCATCAGGGGCAGCAGGCAGGCACTCGCTGCCGTCGGGCTTCTTGATTTCCAGGTTGTAGCAGTTCTCG
GCCCACTCGCCGGCCTCATAATTCACGACCTTGGGGGGCACGCCGGATCTGAAGCCCCATCTCTTGGTCA
CGCTGGGCACATCGGTGGCCACGCCATTGCCTTCCAGGTTCAGGCCCACGCTTCTCAGCTGGTTGGTGCT
GCTCAGCTTGTCCCGGCACACGAGCTTGTCCACGTCGGACACCTGCAGGGTGCTGTTGTGGATCACGCCC
AGGGGGATGCTGAAGGTCCGCTGGAACAGGATGATGACCCACAGGAAGAAGCTGGTCCGCTTGAACCGGT
CCCGGGGCAGCTGCAGGATGCCTGTCACGCCCATGGTGGCGGATCCGAGCTCGGTACCAAGCTTAAGTTT
AAACGCTAGCCAGCTTGGGTCTCCCTATAGTGAGTCGTATTAATTTCGATAAGCCAGTAAGCAGTGGGTT
CTCTAGTTAGCCAGAGAGCTCTGCTTATATAGACCTCCCACCGTACACGCCTACCGCCCATTTGCGTCAA
TGGGGCGGAGTTGTTACGACATTTTGGAAAGTCCCGTTGATTTTGGTGCCAAAACAAACTCCCATTGACG
TCAATGGGGTGGAGACTTGGAAATCCCCGTGAGTCAAACCGCTATCCACGCCCATTGATGTACTGCCAAA
ACCGCATCACCATGGTAATAGCGATGACTAATACGTAGATGTACTGCCAAGTAGGAAAGTCCCATAAGGT
CATGTACTGGGCATAATGCCAGGCGGGCCATTTACCGTCATTGACGTCAATAGGGGGCGTACTTGGCATA
TGATACACTTGATGTACTGCCAAGTGGGCAGTTTACCGTAAATACTCCACCCATTGACGTCAATGGAAAG
TCCCTATTGGCGTTACTATGGGAACATACGTCATTATTGACGTCAATGGGCGGGGGTCGTTGGGCGGTCA
GCCAGGCGGGCCATTTACCGTAAGTTATGTAACGCGGAACTCCATATATGGGCTATGAACTAATGACCCC
GTAATTGATTACTATTAATAACTAGTCAATAATCAATGTCAACGCGTATATCTGGCCCGTACATCGCGAA
GCAGCGCAAAACGCCTAACCCTAAGCAGATTCTTCATGCAATTGTCGGTCAAGCCTTGCCTTGTTGTAGC
TTAAATTTTGCTCGCGCACTACTCAGCGACCTCCAACACACAAGCAGGGAGCAGATACTGGCTTAACTAT
GCGGCATCAGAGCAGATTGTACTGAGAGTGCACCATAGGGGATCGGGAGATCTCCCGATCCGTCGACGTC
AGGTGGCACTTTTCGGGGAAATGTGCGCGGAACCCCTATTTGTTTATTTTTCTAAATACATTCAAATATG
TATCCGCTCATGAGACAATAACCCTGATAAATGCTTCAATAATATTGAAAAAGGAAGAGTATGAGTATTC
AACATTTCCGTGTCGCCCTTATTCCCTTTTTTGCGGCATTTTGCCTTCCTGTTTTTGCTCACCCAGAAAC
GCTGGTGAAAGTAAAAGATGCTGAAGATCAGTTGGGTGCACGAGTGGGTTACATCGAACTGGATCTCAAC
AGCGGTAAGATCCTTGAGAGTTTTCGCCCCGAAGAACGTTTTCCAATGATGAGCACTTTTAAAGTTCTGC
TATGTGGCGCGGTATTATCCCGTATTGACGCCGGGCAAGAGCAACTCGGTCGCCGCATACACTATTCTCA
GAATGACTTGGTTGAGTACTCACCAGTCACAGAAAAGCATCTTACGGATGGCATGACAGTAAGAGAATTA
TGCAGTGCTGCCATAACCATGAGTGATAACACTGCGGCCAACTTACTTCTGACAACGATCGGAGGACCGA
AGGAGCTAACCGCTTTTTTGCACAACATGGGGGATCATGTAACTCGCCTTGATCGTTGGGAACCGGAGCT
GAATGAAGCCATACCAAACGACGAGCGTGACACCACGATGCCTGTAGCAATGGCAACAACGTTGCGCAAA
CTATTAACTGGCGAACTACTTACTCTAGCTTCCCGGCAACAATTAATAGACTGGATGGAGGCGGATAAAG
TTGCAGGACCACTTCTGCGCTCGGCCCTTCCGGCTGGCTGGTTTATTGCTGATAAATCTGGAGCCGGTGA
GCGTGGGTCTCGCGGTATCATTGCAGCACTGGGGCCAGATGGTAAGCCCTCCCGTATCGTAGTTATCTAC
ACGACGGGGAGTCAGGCAACTATGGATGAACGAAATAGACAGATCGCTGAGATAGGTGCCTCACTGATTA
AGCATTGGTAACTGTCAGACCAAGTTTACTCATATATACTTTAGATTGATTTAAAACTTCATTTTTAATT
TAAAAGGATCTAGGTGAAGATCCTTTTTGATAATCTCATGACCAAAATCCCTTAACGTGAGTTTTCGTTC
CACTGAGCGTCAGACCCCGTAGAAAAGATCAAAGGATCTTCTTGAGATCCTTTTTTTCTGCGCGTAATCT
GCTGCTTGCAAACAAAAAAACCACCGCTACCAGCGGTGGTTTGTTTGCCGGATCAAGAGCTACCAACTCT
TTTTCCGAAGGTAACTGGCTTCAGCAGAGCGCAGATACCAAATACTGTTCTTCTAGTGTAGCCGTAGTTA
GGCCACCACTTCAAGAACTCTGTAGCACCGCCTACATACCTCGCTCTGCTAATCCTGTTACCAGTGGCTG
CTGCCAGTGGCGATAAGTCGTGTCTTACCGGGTTGGACTCAAGACGATAGTTACCGGATAAGGCGCAGCG
GTCGGGCTGAACGGGGGGTTCGTGCACACAGCCCAGCTTGGAGCGAACGACCTACACCGAACTGAGATAC
CTACAGCGTGAGCTATGAGAAAGCGCCACGCTTCCCGAAGGGAGAAAGGCGGACAGGTATCCGGTAAGCG
GCAGGGTCGGAACAGGAGAGCGCACGAGGGAGCTTCCAGGGGGAAACGCCTGGTATCTTTATAGTCCTGT
CGGGTTTCGCCACCTCTGACTTGAGCGTCGATTTTTGTGATGCTCGTCAGGGGGGCGGAGCCTATGGAAA
AACGCCAGCAACGCGGCCTTTTTACGGTTCCTGGCCTTTTGCTGGCCTTTTGCTCACATGTTCTTTCCTG
CGTTATCCCCTGATTCTGTGGATAACCGTATTACCGCCTTTGAGTGAGCTGATACCGCTCGCCGCAGCCG
AACGACCGAGCGCAGCGAGTCAGTGAGCGAGGAAGCGGAAGAGCGCCCAATACGCAAACCGCCTCTCCCC
GCGCGTTGGCCGATTCATTAATGCAGCTGGCACGACAGGTTTCCCGACTGGAAAGCGGGCAGTGAGCGCA
ACGCAATTAATGTGAGTTAGCTCACTCATTAGGCACCCCAGGCTTTACACTTTATGCTTCCGGCTCGTAT
GTTGTGTGGAATTGTGAGCGGATAACAATTTCACACAGGAAACAGCTATGACCATGATTACGCCAAGCTC
TAGCTAGAGGTCGACGGTATACAGACATGATAAGATACATTGATGAGTTTGGACAAACCACAACTAGAAT
GCAGTGAAAAAAATGCTTTATTTGTGAAATTTGTGATGCTATTGCTTTATTTGTAACCATTATAAGCTGC
AATAAACAAGTTGGGGTGGGCGAAGAACTCCAGCATGAGATCCCCGCGCTGGAGGATCATCCAGCCGGCG
TCCCGGAAAACGATTCCGAAGCCCAACCTTTCATAGAAGGCGGCGGTGGAATCGAAATCTCGTGATGGCA
GGTTGGGCGTCGCTTGGTCGGTCATTTCGAACCCCAGAGTCCCGCTCAGAAGAACTCGTCAAGAAGGCGA
TAGAAGGCGATGCGCTGCGAATCGGGAGCGGCGATACCGTAAAGCACGAGGAAGCGGTCAGCCCATTCGC
CGCCAAGCTCTTCAGCAATATCACGGGTAGCCAACGCTATGTCCTGATAGCGGTCCGCCACACCCAGCCG
GCCACAGTCGATGAATCCAGAAAAGCGGCCATTTTCCACCATGATATTCGGCAAGCAGGCATCGCCATGG
GTCACGACGAGATCCTCGCCGTCGGGCATGCGCGCCTTGAGCCTGGCGAACAGTTCGGCTGGCGCGAGCC
CCTGATGCTCTTCGTCCAGATCATCCTGATCGACAAGACCGGCTTCCATCCGAGTACGTGCTCGCTCGAT
GCGATGTTTCGCTTGGTGGTCGAATGGGCAGGTAGCCGGATCAAGCGTATGCAGCCGCCGCATTGCATCA
GCCATGATGGATACTTTCTCGGCAGGAGCAAGGTGAGATGACAGGAGATCCTGCCCCGGCACTTCGCCCA
ATAGCAGCCAGTCCCTTCCCGCTTCAGTGACAACGTCGAGCACAGCTGCGCAAGGAACGCCCGTCGTGGC
CAGCCACGATAGCCGCGCTGCCTCGTCCTGCAGTTCATTCAGGGCACCGGACAGGTCGGTCTTGACAAAA
AGAACCGGGCGCCCCTGCGCTGACAGCCGGAACACGGCGGCATCAGAGCAGCCGATTGTCTGTTGTGCCC
AGTCATAGCCGAATAGCCTCTCCACCCAAGCGGCCGGAGAACCTGCGTGCAATCCATCTTGTTCAATCAT
GCGAAACGATCCTCATCCTGTCTCTTGATCAGATCCGAAAATGGATATACAAGCTCCCGGGAGCTTTTTG
CAAAAGCCTAGGCCTCCAAAAAAGCCTCCTCACTACTTCTGGAATAGCTCAGAGGCAGAGGCGGCCTCGG
CCTCTGCATAAATAAAAAAAATT
Features (pLannotate 1.2.2; 20 found; start..end, strand, type, name):
    247..675     -  rep_origin     f1 ori (sequence partly withheld): f1 bacteriophage origin of replication; arrow indicates direction of (+) strand synthesis
    696..717     -  promoter       SV40 promoter (fragment): SV40 enhancer and early promoter
    721..945     -  polyA_signal   bGH poly(A) signal: bovine growth hormone polyadenylation signal
    992..3019    -  CDS            GP: VGP_EBOZ5 - Experimental evidence at protein level: Swiss-Prot protein existence level 1. [GP2]: Acts as a class I viral fusion protein. Under the current model, the protein has at least 3 conformational states: pre- fusion native state, pre-hairpin intermediate state, and post-fusion hairpin state. During viral and target cell membrane fusion, the coiled coil regions (heptad repeats) assume a trimer-of-hairpins structure, positioning the fusion peptide in close proximity to the C-terminal region of the ectodomain. The formation of this structure appears to drive apposition and subsequent fusi
   3079..3097    -  promoter       T7 promoter: promoter for bacteriophage T7 RNA polymerase
   3113..3146    -  LTR            5' LTR (truncated) (fragment): truncated 5' long terminal repeat (LTR) from HIV-1
   3142..3345    -  promoter       CMV promoter: human cytomegalovirus (CMV) immediate early promoter
   3346..3725    -  enhancer       CMV enhancer: human cytomegalovirus immediate early enhancer
   3880..3932    +  misc_feature   bom (fragment): basis of mobility region from pBR322
   3991..4095    +  promoter       AmpR promoter: bla
   4096..4956    +  CDS            AmpR: β-lactamase; bla; confers resistance to ampicillin, carbenicillin, and related antibiotics
   5127..5715    +  rep_origin     ori: high-copy-number ColE1/pMB1/pBR322/pUC origin of replication
   5898..5990    +  CDS            lacI (fragment): lac repressor; lacI; The lac repressor binds to the lac operator to inhibit transcription in E. coli. This inhibition can be relieved by adding lactose or isopropyl-β-D-thiogalactopyranoside (IPTG).
   6003..6024    +  protein_bind   CAP binding site: CAP binding activates transcription in the presence of cAMP. E. coli catabolite activator protein
   6039..6069    +  promoter       lac promoter: promoter for the E. coli lac operon
   6077..6093    +  protein_bind   lac operator: The lac repressor binds to the lac operator to inhibit transcription in E. coli. This inhibition can be relieved by adding lactose or isopropyl-β-D-thiogalactopyranoside (IPTG). lac repressor encoded by lacI
   6166..6287    -  polyA_signal   SV40 poly(A) signal: SV40 polyadenylation signal
   6282..6440    -  CDS            ble (fragment): BLE_KLEPN - Experimental evidence at protein level: Swiss-Prot protein existence level 1. Binding protein with a strong affinity to the bleomycin family of antibiotics. Binds to CL990; an antimitotic-antibiotic compound. From Klebsiella pneumoniae.
   6464..7255    -  CDS            neo: KKA2_KLEPN - Also known as kan, nptII. Experimental evidence at protein level: Swiss-Prot protein existence level 1. Resistance to kanamycin, neomycin, paromomycin, ribostamycin, butirosin and gentamicin B. From Klebsiella pneumoniae.
   7322..233     -  promoter       SV40 promoter (across the origin): SV40 enhancer and early promoter
