[The description below was written by a language model from this plasmid's Addgene catalogue record and pLannotate feature annotations shown in this document.]
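Description:
pcDNA3.1 Makona EBOV B6 is a mammalian expression plasmid built on the pcDNA3.1 backbone that carries the Ebola virus surface glycoprotein (GP) gene from the West African outbreak "Makona" lineage. The roughly 2 kb insert, introduced by TOPO cloning, is the "B6" variant, recorded as bearing the substitutions A82V, P202L and L239S. The feature table places the GP open reading frame downstream of the human cytomegalovirus immediate-early enhancer and promoter and upstream of the bovine growth hormone polyadenylation signal, giving strong constitutive expression in transfected mammalian cells. A T7 promoter sits between the CMV promoter and the coding sequence, where it also serves as a sequencing primer site. No epitope tag or reporter is annotated.

In E. coli the plasmid is maintained through a high-copy ColE1/pUC-type origin and selected with ampicillin via the β-lactamase gene; an f1 origin is also present. A second mammalian cassette consists of the SV40 enhancer/early promoter driving the neomycin phosphotransferase gene, terminated by an SV40 poly(A) signal, which would allow G418 selection of stable transfectants. The short annotated fragments (ble, lacI, lac promoter/operator, bom, HIV-1 LTR) are probably backbone remnants or sequence-similarity matches rather than functional modules. The sequenced record is 7,418 nt, somewhat larger than the 7,031 bp catalogue figure.

The record states only that the plasmid is for GP expression. The associated publication concerns human adaptation of Ebola virus during the West African outbreak, which is consistent with comparing naturally occurring GP variants for functional differences.
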