Addgene plasmid #87816: pcDNA3.1 Makona EBOV B6
Purpose: Ebola Virus glycoprotein (Makona-derived) in CMV IE driven mammalian expression vector
Depositing lab: Jonathan Ball. Publication: Human Adaptation of Ebola Virus during the West African Outbreak. Urbanowicz RA, McClure CP, Sakuntabhai A, Sall AA, Kobinger G, Muller MA, Holmes EC, Rey FA, Simon-Loriere E, Ball JK. Cell. 2016 Nov 3;167(4):1079-1087.e5. doi: 10.1016/j.cell.2016.10.013. PubMed 27814505.
Backbone
  Vector backbone: pcDNA3.1
  Backbone size w/o insert (bp): 5000
  Total vector size (bp): 7031
  Vector type: Mammalian Expression
Growth in bacteria
  Bacterial resistance: Ampicillin, 100 μg/mL
  Growth temperature: 37°C
  Growth strain: DH5alpha
  Copy number: High Copy
Gene/Insert
  Gene/Insert name: EBOV GP 'Makona' strain - B6
  Species: Virus
  Insert size (bp): 2031
  Mutation: A82V P202L L239S
  GenBank ID: AKG65286.1
  Entrez Gene: GP (a.k.a. ZEBOVgp4)
  Cloning method: TOPO Cloning
  Sequencing primers: 5′ T7F; 3′ bGHR
Terms and licenses: Academic/Nonprofit Terms; Industry Terms: Not Available to Industry
How to cite: pcDNA3.1 Makona EBOV B6 was a gift from Jonathan Ball (Addgene plasmid # 87816)
